>Addgene plasmid #89386 | E1b-GFP-Tol2-Gateway dre SE-zic2a Q | addgene full sequence | sequence record 175416 | Addgene NGS Result
ACAAGTTTGTACAAAAAAGCTGAACGAGAAACGTAAAATGATATAAATATCAATATATTAAATTAGATTT
TGCATAAAAAACAGACTACATAATACTGTAAAACACAACATATCCAGTCACTATGGCGGCCGCATTAGGC
ACCCCAGGCTTTACACTTTATGCTTCCGGCTCGTATAATGTGTGGATTTTGAGTTAGGATCCGTCGAGAT
TTTCAGGAGCTAAGGAAGCTAAAATGGAGAAAAAAATCACTGGATATACCACCGTTGATATATCCCAATG
GCATCGTAAAGAACATTTTGAGGCATTTCAGTCAGTTGCTCAATGTACCTATAACCAGACCGTTCAGCTG
GATATTACGGCCTTTTTAAAGACCGTAAAGAAAAATAAGCACAAGTTTTATCCGGCCTTTATTCACATTC
TTGCCCGCCTGATGAATGCTCATCCGGAATTCCGTATGGCAATGAAAGACGGTGAGCTGGTGATATGGGA
TAGTGTTCACCCTTGTTACACCGTTTTCCATGAGCAAACTGAAACGTTTTCATCGCTCTGGAGTGAATAC
CACGACGATTTCCGGCAGTTTCTACACATATATTCGCAAGATGTGGCGTGTTACGGTGAAAACCTGGCCT
ATTTCCCTAAAGGGTTTATTGAGAATATGTTTTTCGTCTCAGCCAATCCCTGGGTGAGTTTCACCAGTTT
TGATTTAAACGTGGCCAATATGGACAACTTCTTCGCCCCCGTTTTCACCATGGGCAAATATTATACGCAA
GGCGACAAGGTGCTGATGCCGCTGGCGATTCAGGTTCATCATGCCGTTTGTGATGGCTTCCATGTCGGCA
GAATGCTTAATGAATTACAACAGTACTGCGATGAGTGGCAGGGCGGGGCGTAAACGCGTGGATCCGGCTT
ACTAAAAGCCAGATAACAGTATGCGTATTTGCGCGCTGATTTTTGCGGTATAAGAATATATACTGATATG
TATACCCGAAGTATGTCAAAAAGAGGTATGCTATGAAGCAGCGTATTACAGTGACAGTTGACAGCGACAG
CTATCAGTTGCTCAAGGCATATATGATGTCAATATCTCCGGTCTGGTAAGCACAACCATGCAGAATGAAG
CCCGTCGTCTGCGTGCCGAACGCTGGAAAGCGGAAAATCAGGAAGGGATGGCTGAGGTCGCCCGGTTTAT
TGAAATGAACGGCTCTTTTGCTGACGAGAACAGGGGCTGGTGAAATGCAGTTTAAGGTTTACACCTATAA
AAGAGAGAGCCGTTATCGTCTGTTTGTGGATGTACAGAGTGATATTATTGACACGCCCGGGCGACGGATG
GTGATCCCCCTGGCCAGTGCACGTCTGCTGTCAGATAAAGTCTCCCGTGAACTTTACCCGGTGGTGCATA
TCGGGGATGAAAGCTGGCGCATGATGACCACCGATATGGCCAGTGTGCCGGTCTCCGTTATCGGGGAAGA
AGTGGCTGATCTCAGCCACCGCGAAAATGACATCAAAAACGCCATTAACCTGATGTTCTGGGGAATATAA
ATGTCAGGCTCCCTTATACACAGCCAGTCTGCAGGTCGACCATAGTGACTGGATATGTTGTGTTTTACAG
TATTATGTAGTCTGTTTTTTATGCAAAATCTAATTTAATATATTGATATTTATATCATTTTACGTTTCTC
GTTCAGCTTTCTTGTACAAAGTGGTGATATCAAGATCTGGTACAACTGCATTGCAAAGGGTCAGTGGTTG
TGTGTGTGTGTGTGTGTGCGTGCGTGTGTGCGTGCGTGCGTGTGTGTGTATTTGTTTTGTGGAGTAAGAG
CAAAGTCCCCCATTTGCAGCATAAGTGCCAGGTAAATGCATTTGATATTATGGCCCTTGCCTTTGGGGGG
GTCATCAGCCCCCTTGCCCTATTGTGCCCTGTTTAAAAGGGTTTGTCATGAATGTGAGAGAGCCTCTTTT
CCCCTACTGCTCTCCCCTGGAAATGGAGATGTAATGACATTTGCAGCTAAAAGGAGCTCATTCACAGTTT
GTACAGTTTAAGAATTCAAATGAAGTGTTTTCGCGTGCTGTATTGCCTCAAGGAACAGGCGAGAGAGGAA
AGCAGATTTCTGAGGATTAGTTCTCCAGGTTTCCTTTATTATGTTAACAGTCTATAGTAAATGGTGATGG
AGGGAAAACTGAGGTAAAGTAAAGGTTGTGTGTTGGGGAGGGGGGCACGTATCCTCCTCAGCAGGGCCTC
AATGGCATGATAACAGTGATACTGGACACAGTTTACACACACAAAAAATGCCAGAGTTTACAGCGGTGAG
GTTGTTCACAGCCATTGACAGGGAAACACCTGTTTTCAGGGGAAAAACAGCTCCTGTCAAAACCCTCTAG
CTCCTGTCTGGTTTGGTTTTAGTAAATAGAGGCATGTGAAGGGAAAGTACGTGGCCAGATCTCTCGACTC
TAGAGGGTATATAATGGATCCCATCGCGTCTCAGCCTCACTTTGAGCTCCTCCACACGAATTTCGACCGA
TCCTGAGAACTTCAGGGTGAGTTTGGGGACCCTTGATTGTTCTTTCTTTTTCGCTATTGTAAAATTCATG
TTATATGGAGGGGGCAAAGTTTTCAGGGTGTTGTTTAGAATGGGAAGATGTCCCTTGTATCACCATGGAC
CCTCATGATAATTTTGTTTCTTTCACTTTCTACTCTGTTGACAACCATTGTCTCCTCTTATTTTCTTTTC
ATTTTCTGTAACTTTTTCGTTAAACTTTAGCTTGCATTTGTAACGAATTTTTAAATTCACTTTTGTTTAT
TTGTCAGATTGTAAGTACTTTCTCTAATCACTTTTTTTTCAAGGCAATCAGGGTATATTATATTGTACTT
CAGCACAGTTTTAGAGAACAATTGTTATAATTAAATGATAAGGTAGAATATTTCTGCATATAAATTCTGG
CTGGCGTGGAAATATTCTTATTGGTAGAAACAACTACACCCTGGTCATCATCCTGCCTTTCTCTTTATGG
TTACAATGATATACACTGTTTGAGATGAGGATAAAATACTCTGAGTCCAAACCGGGCCCCTCTGCTAACC
ATGTTCATGCCTTCTTCTCTTTCCTACAGCTCCTGGGCAACGTGCTGGTTGTTGTGCTGTCTCATCATTT
TGGCAAAGAATTCCTCGACGGATCCACCGGTCGCCACCATGGTGAGCAAGGGCGAGGAGCTGTTCACCGG
GGTGGTGCCCATCCTGGTCGAGCTGGACGGCGACGTAAACGGCCACAAGTTCAGCGTGTCCGGCGAGGGC
GAGGGCGATGCCACCTACGGCAAGCTGACCCTGAAGTTCATCTGCACCACCGGCAAGCTGCCCGTGCCCT
GGCCCACCCTCGTGACCACCCTGACCTACGGCGTGCAGTGCTTCAGCCGCTACCCCGACCACATGAAGCA
GCACGACTTCTTCAAGTCCGCCATGCCCGAAGGCTACGTCCAGGAGCGCACCATCTTCTTCAAGGACGAC
GGCAACTACAAGACCCGCGCCGAGGTGAAGTTCGAGGGCGACACCCTGGTGAACCGCATCGAGCTGAAGG
GCATCGACTTCAAGGAGGACGGCAACATCCTGGGGCACAAGCTGGAGTACAACTACAACAGCCACAACGT
CTATATCATGGCCGACAAGCAGAAGAACGGCATCAAGGTGAACTTCAAGATCCGCCACAACATCGAGGAC
GGCAGCGTGCAGCTCGCCGACCACTACCAGCAGAACACCCCCATCGGCGACGGCCCCGTGCTGCTGCCCG
ACAACCACTACCTGAGCACCCAGTCCGCCCTGAGCAAAGACCCCAACGAGAAGCGCGATCACATGGTCCT
GCTGGAGTTCGTGACCGCCGCCGGGATCACTCTCGGCATGGACGAGCTGTACAAGTAAAGCGGCCGCCAC
CGCGGTGGAGCTCGAATTAATTCATCGATGATGATCCAGACATGATAAGATACATTGATGAGTTTGGACA
AACCACAACTAGAATGCAGTGAAAAAAATGCTTTATTTGTGAAATTTGTGATGCTATTGCTTTATTTGTA
ACCATTATAAGCTGCAATAAACAAGTTAACAACAACAATTGCATTCATTTTATGTTTCAGGTTCAGGGGG
AGGTGTGGGAGGTTTTTTAAAGCAAGTAAAACCTCTACAAATGTGGTATGGCTGATTATGATCCTCTAGA
TCAGATCCGAAGATACGGCCACGGGTGCTCTTGATCCTGTGGCTGATTTTGGACTGTGCTGCTCGCAGCT
GCTGATGAATCACATACTTCCTCCATTTTCTTCCACTGATTGACTGTTATAATTTCCCTAATTTCCAGGT
CAAGGTGCTGTGCATTGTGGTAATAGATGTGACATGACGTCACTTCCAAAGGACCAATGAACATGTCTGA
CCAATTTCATATAATGTGAAAACGATTTTCATAGGCAGAATAAATAACATTTAAATTAAACTGGGCATCA
GCGCAATTCAATTGGTTTGGTAATAGCAAGGGAAAATAGAATGAAGTGATCTCCAAAAAATAAGTACTTT
TTGACTGTAAATAAAATTGTAAGGAGTAAAAAGTACTTTTTTTTCTAAAAAAATGTAATTAAGTAAAAGT
AAAAGTATTGATTTTTAATTGTACTCAAGTAAAGTAAAAATCCCCAAAAATAATACTTAAGTACAGTAAT
CAAGTAAAATTACTCAAGTACTTTACACCTCTGGTTCTTGACCCCCTACCTTCAGCAAGCCCAGCAGATC
CACTAGTTCTAGAGCGGCCGCCACCGCGGTGGAGCTCCAGCTTTTGTTCCCTTTAGTGAGGGTTAATTGC
GCGCTTGGCGTAATCATGGTCATAGCTGTTTCCTGTGTGAAATTGTTATCCGCTCACAATTCCACACAAC
ATACGAGCCGGAAGCATAAAGTGTAAAGCCTGGGGTGCCTAATGAGTGAGCTAACTCACATTAATTGCGT
TGCGCTCACTGCCCGCTTTCCAGTCGGGAAACCTGTCGTGCCAGCTGCATTAATGAATCGGCCAACGCGC
GGGGAGAGGCGGTTTGCGTATTGGGCGCTCTTCCGCTTCCTCGCTCACTGACTCGCTGCGCTCGGTCGTT
CGGCTGCGGCGAGCGGTATCAGCTCACTCAAAGGCGGTAATACGGTTATCCACAGAATCAGGGGATAACG
CAGGAAAGAACATGTGAGCAAAAGGCCAGCAAAAGGCCAGGAACCGTAAAAAGGCCGCGTTGCTGGCGTT
TTTCCATAGGCTCCGCCCCCCTGACGAGCATCACAAAAATCGACGCTCAAGTCAGAGGTGGCGAAACCCG
ACAGGACTATAAAGATACCAGGCGTTTCCCCCTGGAAGCTCCCTCGTGCGCTCTCCTGTTCCGACCCTGC
CGCTTACCGGATACCTGTCCGCCTTTCTCCCTTCGGGAAGCGTGGCGCTTTCTCATAGCTCACGCTGTAG
GTATCTCAGTTCGGTGTAGGTCGTTCGCTCCAAGCTGGGCTGTGTGCACGAACCCCCCGTTCAGCCCGAC
CGCTGCGCCTTATCCGGTAACTATCGTCTTGAGTCCAACCCGGTAAGACACGACTTATCGCCACTGGCAG
CAGCCACTGGTAACAGGATTAGCAGAGCGAGGTATGTAGGCGGTGCTACAGAGTTCTTGAAGTGGTGGCC
TAACTACGGCTACACTAGAAGAACAGTATTTGGTATCTGCGCTCTGCTGAAGCCAGTTACCTTCGGAAAA
AGAGTTGGTAGCTCTTGATCCGGCAAACAAACCACCGCTGGTAGCGGTGGTTTTTTTGTTTGCAAGCAGC
AGATTACGCGCAGAAAAAAAGGATCTCAAGAAGATCCTTTGATCTTTTCTACGGGGTCTGACGCTCAGTG
GAACGAAAACTCACGTTAAGGGATTTTGGTCATGAGATTATCAAAAAGGATCTTCACCTAGATCCTTTTA
AATTAAAAATGAAGTTTTAAATCAATCTAAAGTATATATGAGTAAACTTGGTCTGACAGTTACCAATGCT
TAATCAGTGAGGCACCTATCTCAGCGATCTGTCTATTTCGTTCATCCATAGTTGCCTGACTCCCCGTCGT
GTAGATAACTACGATACGGGAGGGCTTACCATCTGGCCCCAGTGCTGCAATGATACCGCGAGACCCACGC
TCACCGGCTCCAGATTTATCAGCAATAAACCAGCCAGCCGGAAGGGCCGAGCGCAGAAGTGGTCCTGCAA
CTTTATCCGCCTCCATCCAGTCTATTAATTGTTGCCGGGAAGCTAGAGTAAGTAGTTCGCCAGTTAATAG
TTTGCGCAACGTTGTTGCCATTGCTACAGGCATCGTGGTGTCACGCTCGTCGTTTGGTATGGCTTCATTC
AGCTCCGGTTCCCAACGATCAAGGCGAGTTACATGATCCCCCATGTTGTGCAAAAAAGCGGTTAGCTCCT
TCGGTCCTCCGATCGTTGTCAGAAGTAAGTTGGCCGCAGTGTTATCACTCATGGTTATGGCAGCACTGCA
TAATTCTCTTACTGTCATGCCATCCGTAAGATGCTTTTCTGTGACTGGTGAGTACTCAACCAAGTCATTC
TGAGAATAGTGTATGCGGCGACCGAGTTGCTCTTGCCCGGCGTCAATACGGGATAATACCGCGCCACATA
GCAGAACTTTAAAAGTGCTCATCATTGGAAAACGTTCTTCGGGGCGAAAACTCTCAAGGATCTTACCGCT
GTTGAGATCCAGTTCGATGTAACCCACTCGTGCACCCAACTGATCTTCAGCATCTTTTACTTTCACCAGC
GTTTCTGGGTGAGCAAAAACAGGAAGGCAAAATGCCGCAAAAAAGGGAATAAGGGCGACACGGAAATGTT
GAATACTCATACTCTTCCTTTTTCAATATTATTGAAGCATTTATCAGGGTTATTGTCTCATGAGCGGATA
CATATTTGAATGTATTTAGAAAAATAAACAAATAGGGGTTCCGCGCACATTTCCCCGAAAAGTGCCACCT
AAATTGTAAGCGTTAATATTTTGTTAAAATTCGCGTTAAATTTTTGTTAAATCAGCTCATTTTTTAACCA
ATAGGCCGAAATCGGCAAAATCCCTTATAAATCAAAAGAATAGACCGAGATAGGGT
[37 nt withheld, positions 7127-7163]
AAAGAACGTGGACTCCAACGTCAAAGG
[49 nt withheld, positions 7191-7239]
T
[91 nt withheld, positions 7241-7331]
G
[124 nt withheld, positions 7333-7456]
CCCATTCGCCATTCAGGCTGCGCAACTGTTGGGAAGGGCGATCGGTGCGGGCCTCTTCGCTATTACGCCA
GCTGGCGAAAGGGGGATGTGCTGCAAGGCGATTAAGTTGGGTAACGCCAGGGTTTTCCCAGTCACGACGT
TGTAAAACGACGGCCAGTGAGCGCGCGTAATACGACTCACTATAGGGCGAATTGGGTACCAAATAGTAGG
AATTACCCACCTGTACAAGTGCTGAAAACTTGGATGAATAAGCCCGTTTGCCATTTTCTACTGCTATTTT
AAATCTTTTCTGTATTTGTCTGCATTTGTCTTTACCCTTGAATAAATGTTTTAGTTGTTTTTTTTCAATT
ATGACTGTGTTTAACAGACATTATTACAATAATATGTAATAGTAGTACACACTATTATTATGTAATAGTA
CTTGTTGACTGTATTTGAGAACTGGACCGAGTGAGTGTTACGTCACCCATTCAAAATGACTTACTTCTGG
CTCCAACAAAATGAAGTTAATTCAGTTGCCATTTTTCACTGTATGGACATCGCCGTGTTGGAGCTAGACG
TTGCCAATAAGCAAGAAAGAGCCGAGATGCGTCGAGTCTGAGTCACCGTTCCTATGGCAACCCCTCTAAC
CAATCAGAAGTAAGCTTGTTGGAAGTCCACAGCCTACCACTTGAAAGCGGGCTGCACAAAATCTGTCAAA
CGTTTTGAACGTTGGATGTGAGAGCACATACTTTTATTAAGGCATCTGGTTGGTCAGTTTATAATATCAA
CAACTTGGGCTACAGAAAAGAAAAGTTATTACAGAAATTATGATTAACAAGTACATGTTAAATAAAGATT
TTAATATGAATGCCACCACTGGAGCATTCATGCCATTTGGAGCTTCTTCCTGTTTGGATCACTAGAAGGA
GGAGGTCACTCATTACAGTTCTCATATACAGTCGTTGGTTGGTTGGTTGGTTGGTAGATTGATTGATTGA
TTGATTGATTGATTGATTGATTGATTGATTGATTGATTGATTGATTGATTGATTGATTGATTGGTAGTCA
AAATAAGAAATAATTTCCACAGATTCATTACAGAAATGATTAAATGCATACATAAAAAACTGGGGGGGGG
GGGGATACAACAACACACTTAAGTCACATTTGCCTACGTAAAGAAAAGTAAAGAAAATCAATAGCTATAT
TTTACATCTCCTTTTTTTGCTGTCTTTTAATTAGCCTTGTTTTGCTGTTATCTTGATTGAAACTGTAACT
TCTTCACCTGCTTCTTTTCTTTGTAGGTTTTGCCAGCCCAGAAACAGGCATGGCTGTGCAAGGCCAGAGC
ACCATGCACAATGCGCTGCATGTCTTCATGAACGGCTCAATGTCCTCAGTCCAGGGCTCAGCCAACGACC
CCATCTTCCTCCTTCACCATGCTTTCATTGACAGGTAACAAACACGTCATGACATTAGACTGCACAGTTT
TTGACAAAGTTCATACAATCTGTTGTTTATAGCTGCTACAATTAGTGAAGTTTGTGAATGTACTTGGATG
AGCAGCGAAAGATCAATTGAGATCAATTGTTAGAGTTTGGTTGCCCTGCAGAGCAAAGAACAAAAAATAA
TCTGGTGGCTTTACTGCGTGAGGTTATTATTGGTGGAATAGAAACACAAAACATAATTGCATTTATTTGT
TTAATTTTTTATCTTATCTTAACTTTCATCTTGCATATTTGTTTCTTACATCATTTCTAGCATCTTTGAG
CGCTGGCTAAGAACTCATCAGCCTCCCCGGTCCATCTACCCACGTACCAATGCACCAATTGGCCACAATG
ACGGCTACTACATGGTGCCATTCCTTCCTCTTTATAGGAATGGAGACTACCTCCTGTCCAACAATGCTCT
TGGATACGAGTACGCCTACCTGTTGGACCCAGGTCATTGCACAACACCAGAAATGCCCTCTGATCTGCAA
AAGACGTGAATATCTGTTCAGACACCCATATCCACTCTGTTCCACACAGGTCAGAGGTTTGTCCAGGAGT
TCTTGACAGAGGTGTAAAAAGTACTCAAAAATTTTACTCAAGTGAAAGTACAAGTACTTAGGGAAAATTT
TACTCAATTAAAAGTAAAAGTATCTGGCTAGAATCTTACTTGAGTAAAAGTAAAAAAGTACTCCATTAAA
ATTGTACTTGAGTATTAAGGAAGTAAAAGTAAAAGCAAGAAAGAAAACTAGAGATTCTTGTTTAAGCTTT
TAATCTCAAAAAACATTAAATGAAATGCATACAAGGTTTTATCCTGCTTTAGAACTGTTTGTATTTAATT
ATCAAACTATAAGACAGACAATCTAATGCCAGTACACGCTACTCAAAGTTGTAAAACCTCAGATTTAACT
TCAGTAGAAGCTGATTCTCAAAATTGTTAGTGTCAAGCCTAGCTCTTTTGGGGCTGAAAAGCAATCCTGC
AGTGCTGAAAAGCCTCTCACAGGCAGCCGATGCGGGAAGAGGTGTATTAGTCTTGATAGAGAGGCTGCAA
ATAGCAGGAAACGTGAGCAGAGACTCCCTGGTGTCTGAAACACAGGCCAGATGGGCCCTCGAGGATATC
Features (pLannotate 1.2.2; 25 found; start..end, strand, type, name):
      1..125     +  protein_bind   attR1: mutant version of attR; recombination site for the Gateway® LR reaction LR Clonase™
    150..180     +  promoter       lac UV5 promoter: E. coli lac promoter with an "up" mutation
    204..233     +  promoter       cat promoter (fragment): promoter of the E. coli cat gene encoding chloramphenicol acetyltransferase
    234..893     +  CDS            CmR: chloramphenicol acetyltransferase; cat; confers resistance to chloramphenicol
   1072..1230    +  CDS            ccdA (fragment): CCDA_ECO57 - Also known as H, letA. Experimental evidence at protein level: Swiss-Prot protein existence level 1. Antitoxin component of a type II toxin-antitoxin (TA) system which inhibits the post-segregational killing (PSK) of plasmid-free cells, also referred to as a plasmid addiction system. Binds to and blocks the activity of CcdB; will also remove bound CcdB protein from the CcdB-GyrA complex by forming a CcdA-CcdB complex, a process termed rejuvenation. Functions as a transcriptional corepressor for the ccdAB operon, repression also requires CcdB (By similarity). From Escherichia coli
   1235..1537    +  CDS            ccdB: CCDB_ECOLI - Also known as G, letB, letD. Experimental evidence at protein level: Swiss-Prot protein existence level 1. Toxic component of a type II toxin-antitoxin (TA) system, functioning in plasmid maintainence. Responsible for the post- segregational killing (PSK) of plasmid-free cells, also referred to as a plasmid addiction system. Half-life of over 2 hours. Cell killing by CcdB is accompanied by filamentation, defects in chromosome and plasmid segregation, defects in cell division, formation of anucleate cells, decreased DNA synthesis and plasmid loss. Interferes with the activity of DN
   1581..1705    -  protein_bind   attR2: mutant version of attR; recombination site for the Gateway® LR reaction LR Clonase™
   2451..2468    +  promoter       minP (fragment): minimal TATA-box promoter with low basal activity
   2537..3109    +  intron         β-globin intron: intron from rabbit β-globin gene
   3189..3908    +  CDS            EGFP: the original enhanced GFP (Yang et al., 1996) mammalian codon-optimized
   3909..3933    -  misc_feature   MCS (fragment): pBluescript multiple cloning site
   3953..4087    -  polyA_signal   SV40 poly(A) signal: SV40 polyadenylation signal
   4110..4193    -  CDS            large T antigen (fragment): large T antigen from SV40 (simian virus 40)
   4757..4797    -  misc_feature   MCS (fragment): pBluescript multiple cloning site
   4810..4828    -  promoter       T3 promoter: promoter for bacteriophage T3 RNA polymerase
   4873..4889    -  protein_bind   lac operator: The lac repressor binds to the lac operator to inhibit transcription in E. coli. This inhibition can be relieved by adding lactose or isopropyl-β-D-thiogalactopyranoside (IPTG). lac repressor encoded by lacI
   4897..4927    -  promoter       lac promoter: promoter for the E. coli lac operon
   4942..4963    -  protein_bind   CAP binding site: CAP binding activates transcription in the presence of cAMP. E. coli catabolite activator protein
   4976..5068    -  CDS            lacI (fragment): lac repressor; lacI; The lac repressor binds to the lac operator to inhibit transcription in E. coli. This inhibition can be relieved by adding lactose or isopropyl-β-D-thiogalactopyranoside (IPTG).
   5251..5839    -  rep_origin     ori: high-copy-number ColE1/pMB1/pBR322/pUC origin of replication
   6010..6870    -  CDS            AmpR: β-lactamase; bla; confers resistance to ampicillin, carbenicillin, and related antibiotics
   6871..6975    -  promoter       AmpR promoter: bla
   7028..7456    -  rep_origin     f1 ori (sequence partly withheld): f1 bacteriophage origin of replication; arrow indicates direction of (+) strand synthesis
   7461..7616    -  CDS            lacZα (fragment): LacZα fragment of β-galactosidase; lacZ fragment
   7624..7642    +  promoter       T7 promoter: promoter for bacteriophage T7 RNA polymerase
