[The description below was written by a language model from this plasmid's Addgene catalogue record and pLannotate feature annotations shown in this document.]
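Description:
E1b-GFP-Tol2-Gateway dre SE-zic2a Q is a zebrafish enhancer-reporter plasmid of about 10 kb, built on the E1b-GFP-Tol2-Gateway backbone. It was made to test one region of a zebrafish super-enhancer associated with zic2a. A 722 bp D. rerio fragment from this super-enhancer was inserted by Gibson cloning. The feature table does not annotate the insert itself, so its exact position relative to the reporter cannot be read from the record. The reporter unit consists of a minimal TATA-box promoter with low basal activity (annotated as a minP fragment, corresponding by the backbone name to the E1b minimal promoter). This is followed by a rabbit β-globin intron, EGFP and an SV40 polyadenylation signal. Because the minimal promoter is weak on its own, GFP expression should depend on enhancer activity supplied by the cloned genomic fragment. The backbone name indicates Tol2 transposon arms for transposase-mediated genomic integration, although these are also not annotated in the table.

The Gateway destination cassette remains intact in this construct. It comprises attR1 and attR2 flanking a chloramphenicol resistance gene and the ccdB toxin gene, with a ccdA fragment. This explains why the plasmid is maintained in a ccdB-tolerant strain under combined chloramphenicol and ampicillin selection, and it shows that the enhancer was not introduced by LR recombination. The remaining sequence is a pBluescript-type backbone with a high-copy ColE1/pUC origin, AmpR, an f1 origin, lac regulatory and lacZα remnants, and T3 and T7 promoters. The stated use is reporter assays of super-enhancer constituent elements in zebrafish, as part of a comparative study of super-enhancers across vertebrate genomes.
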