Addgene plasmid #89386: E1b-GFP-Tol2-Gateway dre SE-zic2a Q
Purpose: Vector for reporter assay of one zebrafish super-enhancer region
Depositing lab: Alena Shkumatava. Depositing organization: Institut Curie. Publication: Comparative analyses of super-enhancers reveal conserved elements in vertebrate genomes. Perez-Rico YA, Boeva V, Mallory AC, Bitetti A, Majello S, Barillot E, Shkumatava A. Genome Res. 2017 Feb;27(2):259-268. doi: 10.1101/gr.203679.115. Epub 2016 Dec 13. PubMed 27965291.
Backbone
  Vector backbone: E1b-GFP-Tol2-Gateway
  Backbone manufacturer: Nadav Ahituv lab
  Total vector size (bp): 10043
  Modifications to backbone: Insertion of super-enhancer region
Growth in bacteria
  Bacterial resistance: Chloramphenicol and Ampicillin, 25 & 100 μg/mL
  Growth temperature: 37°C
  Growth strain: ccdB Survival
  Copy number: High Copy
Gene/Insert
  Gene/Insert name: zic2a (alt name: super-enhancer zic2a)
  Species: D. rerio (zebrafish)
  Insert size (bp): 722
  Entrez Gene: zic2a (a.k.a. cb851, fb26a03, wu:fb26a03, zic2, zic2.1)
  Cloning method: Gibson Cloning
  Sequencing primers: 5′ CTGGTACAACTGCATTGC; 3′ GGCCACGTACTTTCCCTTC
Terms and licenses: Academic/Nonprofit Terms; Industry Terms: Not Available to Industry
How to cite: E1b-GFP-Tol2-Gateway dre SE-zic2a Q was a gift from Alena Shkumatava (Addgene plasmid # 89386 ; http://n2t.net/addgene:89386 ; RRID:Addgene_89386)
